>Addgene plasmid #117143 | pKLV2-U6(gDmap1 v4)-PGK-Puro-BFP | depositor full sequence | sequence record 220727 | pKLV2-U6(gDmap1 v4)-PGK-Puro-BFP sequence 8649 bps
CTAAATTGTAAGCGTTAATATTTTGTTAAAATTCGCGTTAAATTTTTGTTAAATCAGCTCATTTTTTAAC
CAATAGGCCGAAATCGGCAAAATCCCTTATAAATCAAAAGAATAGACCGAGATAGGGT
[37 nt withheld, positions 129-165]
AAAGAACGTGGACTCCAACGTCAAAGG
[49 nt withheld, positions 193-241]
T
[91 nt withheld, positions 243-333]
G
[124 nt withheld, positions 335-458]
CCCATTCGCCATTCAGGCTGCGCAACTGTTGGGAAGGGCGATCGGTGCGGGCCTCTTCGCTATTACGCCA
GCTGGCGAAAGGGGGATGTGCTGCAAGGCGATTAAGTTGGGTAACGCCAGGGTTTTCCCAGTCACGACGT
TGTAAAACGACGGCCAGTGAGCGCGCGTAATACGACTCACTATAGGGCGAATTGACTAGTACATAACTTA
CGGTAAATGGCCCGCCTGGCTGACCGCCCAACGACCCCCGCCCATTGACGTCAATAATGACGTATGTTCC
CATAGTAACGCCAATAGGGACTTTCCATTGACGTCAATGGGTGGAGTATTTACGGTAAACTGCCCACTTG
GCAGTACATCAAGTGTATCATATGCCAAGTACGCCCCCTATTGACGTCAATGACGGTAAATGGCCCGCCT
GGCATTATGCCCAGTACATGACCTTATGGGACTTTCCTACTTGGCAGTACATCTACGTATTAGTCATCGC
TATTACCATGGTGATGCGGTTTTGGCAGTACATCAATGGGCGTGGATAGCGGTTTGACTCACGGGGATTT
CCAAGTCTCCACCCCATTGACGTCAATGGGAGTTTGTTTTGGCACCAAAATCAACGGGACTTTCCAAAAT
GTCGTAACAACTCCGCCCCATTGACGCAAATGGGCGGTAGGCGTGTACGGTGGGAGGTCTATATAAGCAG
CGCGTTTTGCCTGTACTGGGTCTCTCTGGTTAGACCAGATCTGAGCCTGGGAGCTCTCTGGCTAACTAGG
GAACCCACTGCTTAAGCCTCAATAAAGCTTGCCTTGAGTGCTTCAAGTAGTGTGTGCCCGTCTGTTGTGT
GACTCTGGTAACTAGAGATCCCTCAGACCCTTTTAGTCAGTGTGGAAAATCTCTAGCAGTGGCGCCCGAA
CAGGGACTTGAAAGCGAAAGGGAAACCAGAGGAGCTCTCTCGACGCAGGACTCGGCTTGCTGAAGCGCGC
ACGGCAAGAGGCGAGGGGCGGCGACTGGTGAGTACGCCAAAAATTTTGACTAGCGGAGGCTAGAAGGAGA
GAGATGGGTGCGAGAGCGTCAGTATTAAGCGGGGGAGAATTAGATCGCGATGGGAAAAAATTCGGTTAAG
GCCAGGGGGAAAGAAAAAATATAAATTAAAACATATAGTATGGGCAAGCAGGGAGCTAGAACGATTCGCA
GTTAATCCTGGCCTGTTAGAAACATCAGAAGGCTGTAGACAAATACTGGGACAGCTACAACCATCCCTTC
AGACAGGATCAGAAGAACTTAGATCATTATATAATACAGTAGCAACCCTCTATTGTGTGCATCAAAGGAT
AGAGATAAAAGACACCAAGGAAGCTTTAGACAAGATAGAGGAAGAGCAAAACAAAAGTAAGACCACCGCA
CAGCAAGCGGCCGGCCGCGCTGATCTTCAGACCTGGAGGAGGAGATATGAGGGACAATTGGAGAAGTGAA
TTATATAAATATAAAGTAGTAAAAATTGAACCATTAGGAGTAGCACCCACCAAGGCAAAGAGAAGAGTGG
TGCAGAGAGAAAAAAGAGCAGTGGGAATAGGAGCTTTGTTCCTTGGGTTCTTGGGAGCAGCAGGAAGCAC
TATGGGCGCAGCGTCAATGACGCTGACGGTACAGGCCAGACAATTATTGTCTGGTATAGTGCAGCAGCAG
AACAATTTGCTGAGGGCTATTGAGGCGCAACAGCATCTGTTGCAACTCACAGTCTGGGGCATCAAGCAGC
TCCAGGCAAGAATCCTGGCTGTGGAAAGATACCTAAAGGATCAACAGCTCCTGGGGATTTGGGGTTGCTC
TGGAAAACTCATTTGCACCACTGCTGTGCCTTGGAATGCTAGTTGGAGTAATAAATCTCTGGAACAGATT
TGGAATCACACGACCTGGATGGAGTGGGACAGAGAAATTAACAATTACACAAGCTTAATACACTCCTTAA
TTGAAGAATCGCAAAACCAGCAAGAAAAGAATGAACAAGAATTATTGGAATTAGATAAATGGGCAAGTTT
GTGGAATTGGTTTAACATAACAAATTGGCTGTGGTATATAAAATTATTCATAATGATAGTAGGAGGCTTG
GTAGGTTTAAGAATAGTTTTTGCTGTACTTTCTATAGTGAATAGAGTTAGGCAGGGATATTCACCATTAT
CGTTTCAGACCCACCTCCCAACCCCGAGGGGACCCGACAGGCCCGAAGGAATAGAAGAAGAAGGTGGAGA
GAGAGACAGAGACAGATCCATTCGATTAGTGAACGGATCGGCACTGCGTGCGCCAATTCTGCAGACAAAT
GGCAGTATTCATCCACAATTTTAAAAGAAAAGGGGGGATTGGGGGGTACAGTGCAGGGGAAAGAATAGTA
GACATAATAGCAACAGACATACAAACTAAAGAATTACAAAAACAAATTACAAAAATTCAAAATTTTCGGG
TTTATTACAGGGACAGCAGAGATCCAGTTTGGTTAGTACCGGGCCCTACGCGTCCAAGGTCGGGCAGGAA
GAGGGCCTATTTCCCATGATTCCTTCATATTTGCATATACGATACAAGGCTGTTAGAGAGATAATTAGAA
TTAATTTGACTGTAAACACAAAGATATTAGTACAAAATACGTGACGTAGAAAGTAATAATTTCTTGGGTA
GTTTGCAGTTTTAAAATTATGTTTTAAAATGGACTATCATATGCTTACCGTAACTTGAAAGTATTTCGAT
TTCTTGGCTTTATATATCTTGTGGAAAGGACGAAACACCGTCGAGCTGGGTTAGTAAAGTTTAAGAGCTA
TGCTGGAAACAGCATAGCAAGTTTAAATAAGGCTAGTCCGTTATCAACTTGAAAAAGTGGCACCGAGTCG
GTGCTTTTTTTGGATCCAATTCTACCGGGTAGGGGAGGCGCTTTTCCCAAGGCAGTCTGGAGCATGCGCT
TTAGCAGCCCCGCTGGGCACTTGGCGCTACACAAGTGGCCTCTGGCCTCGCACACATTCCACATCCACCG
GTAGGCGCCAACCGGCTCCGTTCTTTGGTGGCCCCTTCGCGCCACCTTCTACTCCTCCCCTAGTCAGGAA
GTTCCCCCCCGCCCCGCAGCTCGCGTCGTGCAGGACGTGACAAATGGAAGTAGCACGTCTCACTAGTCTC
GTGCAGATGGACAGCACCGCTGAGCAATGGAAGCGGGTAGGCCTTTGGGGCAGCGGCCAATAGCAGCTTT
GCTCCTTCGCTTTCTGGGCTCAGAGGCTGGGAAGGGGTGGGTCCGGGGGCGGGCTCAGGGGCGGGCTCAG
GGGCGGGGCGGGCGCCCGAAGGTCCTCCGGAGGCCCGGCATTCTGCACGCTTCAAAAGCGCACGTCTGCC
GCGCTGTTCTCCTCTTCCTCATCTCCGGGCCTTTCGACCTGCATCCATCTAGATCTCGAGCAGCTGAAGC
TTACCATGACCGAGTACAAGCCCACGGTGCGCCTCGCCACCCGCGACGACGTCCCCAGGGCCGTACGCAC
CCTCGCCGCCGCGTTCGCCGACTACCCCGCCACGCGCCACACCGTCGATCCGGACCGCCACATCGAGCGG
GTCACCGAGCTGCAAGAACTCTTCCTCACGCGCGTCGGGCTCGACATCGGCAAGGTGTGGGTCGCGGACG
ACGGCGCCGCGGTGGCGGTCTGGACCACGCCGGAGAGCGTCGAAGCGGGGGCGGTGTTCGCCGAGATCGG
CCCGCGCATGGCCGAGTTGAGCGGTTCCCGGCTGGCCGCGCAGCAACAGATGGAAGGCCTCCTGGCGCCG
CACCGGCCCAAGGAGCCCGCGTGGTTCCTGGCCACCGTCGGCGTCTCGCCCGACCACCAGGGCAAGGGTC
TGGGCAGCGCCGTCGTGCTCCCCGGAGTGGAGGCGGCCGAGCGCGCCGGGGTGCCCGCCTTCCTGGAGAC
CTCCGCGCCCCGCAACCTCCCCTTCTACGAGCGGCTCGGCTTCACCGTCACCGCCGACGTCGAGGTGCCC
GAAGGACCGCGCACCTGGTGCATGACCCGCAAGCCCGGTGCCGGCGGCGGGTCCGGAGGAGAGGGCAGAG
GAAGTCTCCTAACATGCGGTGACGTGGAGGAGAATCCTGGCCCAATGAGCGAGCTGATTAAGGAGAACAT
GCACATGAAGCTGTACATGGAGGGCACCGTGGACAACCATCACTTCAAGTGCACATCCGAGGGCGAAGGC
AAGCCCTACGAGGGCACCCAGACCATGAGAATCAAGGTGGTCGAGGGCGGCCCTCTCCCCTTCGCCTTCG
ACATCCTGGCTACTAGCTTCCTCTACGGCAGCAAGACCTTCATCAACCACACCCAGGGCATCCCCGACTT
CTTCAAGCAGTCCTTCCCTGAGGGCTTCACATGGGAGAGAGTCACCACATACGAGGACGGGGGCGTGCTG
ACCGCTACCCAGGACACCAGCCTCCAGGACGGCTGCCTCATCTACAACGTCAAGATCAGAGGGGTGAACT
TCACATCCAACGGCCCTGTGATGCAGAAGAAAACACTCGGCTGGGAGGCCTTCACCGAGACGCTGTACCC
CGCTGACGGCGGCCTGGAAGGCAGAAACGACATGGCCCTGAAGCTCGTGGGCGGGAGCCATCTGATCGCA
AACATCAAGACCACATATAGATCCAAGAAACCCGCTAAGAACCTCAAGATGCCTGGCGTCTACTATGTGG
ACTACAGACTGGAAAGAATCAAGGAGGCCAACAACGAGACCTACGTCGAGCAGCACGAGGTGGCAGTGGC
CAGATACTGCGACCTCCCTAGCAAACTGGGGCACAAGCTTAATTGAGCGGCCGCTCAACCTCTGGATTAC
AAAATTTGTGAAAGATTGACTGGTATTCTTAACTATGTTGCTCCTTTTACGCTATGTGGATACGCTGCTT
TAATGCCTTTGTATCATGCTATTGCTTCCCGTATGGCTTTCATTTTCTCCTCCTTGTATAAATCCTGGTT
GCTGTCTCTTTATGAGGAGTTGTGGCCCGTTGTCAGGCAACGTGGCGTGGTGTGCACTGTGTTTGCTGAC
GCAACCCCCACTGGTTGGGGCATTGCCACCACCTGTCAGCTCCTTTCCGGGACTTTCGCTTTCCCCCTCC
CTATTGCCACGGCGGAACTCATCGCCGCCTGCCTTGCCCGCTGCTGGACAGGGGCTCGGCTGTTGGGCAC
TGACAATTCCGTGGTGTTGTCGGGGAAATCATCGTCCTTTCCTTGGCTGCTCGCCTGTGTTGCCACCTGG
ATTCTGCGCGGGACGTCCTTCTGCTACGTCCCTTCGGCCCTCAATCCAGCGGACCTTCCTTCCCGCGGCC
TGCTGCCGGCTCTGCGGCCTCTTCCGCGTCTACGCCTTCGCCCTCAGACGAGTCGGATCTCCCTTTGGGC
CGCCTCCCCGCAGGTACCTTTAAGACCAATGACTTACAAGGCAGCTGTAGATCTTAGCCACTTTTTAAAA
GAAAAGGGGGGACTGGAAGGGCTAATTCACTCCCAAAGAAGTCAAGATCTGCTTTTTGCCTGTACTGGGT
CTCTCTGGTTAGACCAGAGTCTCTCTGGTTAGACCAGATCTGAGCCTGGGAGCTCTCTGGCTAACTAGGG
AACCCACTGCTTAAGCCTCAATAAAGCTTGCCTTGAGTGCTTCAAGTAGTGTGTGCCCGTCTGTTGTGTG
ACTCTGGTAACTAGAGATCCCTCAGACCCTTTTAGTCAGTGTGGAAAATCTCTAGCAGTTTAAACCCGCT
GATCAGCCTCGACTGTGCCTTCTAGTTGCCAGCCATCTGTTGTTTGCCCCTCCCCCGTGCCTTCCTTGAC
CCTGGAAGGTGCCACTCCCACTGTCCTTTCCTAATAAAATGAGGAAATTGCATCGCATTGTCTGAGTAGG
TGTCATTCTATTCTGGGGGGTGGGGTGGGGCAGGACAGCAAGGGGGAGGATTGGGAAGTCAATAGCAGGC
ATGCTGGGGATGCGGTGGGCTCTATGGGCGGCCGTTAATTAAGCTTTTGTTCCCTTTAGTGAGGGTTAAT
TGCGCGCTTGGCGTAATCATGGTCATAGCTGTTTCCTGTGTGAAATTGTTATCCGCTCACAATTCCACAC
AACATACGAGCCGGAAGCATAAAGTGTAAAGCCTGGGGTGCCTAATGAGTGAGCTAACTCACATTAATTG
CGTTGCGCTCACTGCCCGCTTTCCAGTCGGGAAACCTGTCGTGCCAGCTGCATTAATGAATCGGCCAACG
CGCGGGGAGAGGCGGTTTGCGTATTGGGCGCTCTTCCGCTTCCTCGCTCACTGACTCGCTGCGCTCGGTC
GTTCGGCTGCGGCGAGCGGTATCAGCTCACTCAAAGGCGGTAATACGGTTATCCACAGAATCAGGGGATA
ACGCAGGAAAGAACATGTGAGCAAAAGGCCAGCAAAAGGCCAGGAACCGTAAAAAGGCCGCGTTGCTGGC
GTTTTTCCATAGGCTCCGCCCCCCTGACGAGCATCACAAAAATCGACGCTCAAGTCAGAGGTGGCGAAAC
CCGACAGGACTATAAAGATACCAGGCGTTTCCCCCTGGAAGCTCCCTCGTGCGCTCTCCTGTTCCGACCC
TGCCGCTTACCGGATACCTGTCCGCCTTTCTCCCTTCGGGAAGCGTGGCGCTTTCTCATAGCTCACGCTG
TAGGTATCTCAGTTCGGTGTAGGTCGTTCGCTCCAAGCTGGGCTGTGTGCACGAACCCCCCGTTCAGCCC
GACCGCTGCGCCTTATCCGGTAACTATCGTCTTGAGTCCAACCCGGTAAGACACGACTTATCGCCACTGG
CAGCAGCCACTGGTAACAGGATTAGCAGAGCGAGGTATGTAGGCGGTGCTACAGAGTTCTTGAAGTGGTG
GCCTAACTACGGCTACACTAGAAGGACAGTATTTGGTATCTGCGCTCTGCTGAAGCCAGTTACCTTCGGA
AAAAGAGTTGGTAGCTCTTGATCCGGCAAACAAACCACCGCTGGTAGCGGTGGTTTTTTTGTTTGCAAGC
AGCAGATTACGCGCAGAAAAAAAGGATCTCAAGAAGATCCTTTGATCTTTTCTACGGGGTCTGACGCTCA
GTGGAACGAAAACTCACGTTAAGGGATTTTGGTCATGAGATTATCAAAAAGGATCTTCACCTAGATCCTT
TTAAATTAAAAATGAAGTTTTAAATCAATCTAAAGTATATATGAGTAAACTTGGTCTGACAGTTACCAAT
GCTTAATCAGTGAGGCACCTATCTCAGCGATCTGTCTATTTCGTTCATCCATAGTTGCCTGACTCCCCGT
CGTGTAGATAACTACGATACGGGAGGGCTTACCATCTGGCCCCAGTGCTGCAATGATACCGCGAGACCCA
CGCTCACCGGCTCCAGATTTATCAGCAATAAACCAGCCAGCCGGAAGGGCCGAGCGCAGAAGTGGTCCTG
CAACTTTATCCGCCTCCATCCAGTCTATTAATTGTTGCCGGGAAGCTAGAGTAAGTAGTTCGCCAGTTAA
TAGTTTGCGCAACGTTGTTGCCATTGCTACAGGCATCGTGGTGTCACGCTCGTCGTTTGGTATGGCTTCA
TTCAGCTCCGGTTCCCAACGATCAAGGCGAGTTACATGATCCCCCATGTTGTGCAAAAAAGCGGTTAGCT
CCTTCGGTCCTCCGATCGTTGTCAGAAGTAAGTTGGCCGCAGTGTTATCACTCATGGTTATGGCAGCACT
GCATAATTCTCTTACTGTCATGCCATCCGTAAGATGCTTTTCTGTGACTGGTGAGTACTCAACCAAGTCA
TTCTGAGAATAGTGTATGCGGCGACCGAGTTGCTCTTGCCCGGCGTCAATACGGGATAATACCGCGCCAC
ATAGCAGAACTTTAAAAGTGCTCATCATTGGAAAACGTTCTTCGGGGCGAAAACTCTCAAGGATCTTACC
GCTGTTGAGATCCAGTTCGATGTAACCCACTCGTGCACCCAACTGATCTTCAGCATCTTTTACTTTCACC
AGCGTTTCTGGGTGAGCAAAAACAGGAAGGCAAAATGCCGCAAAAAAGGGAATAAGGGCGACACGGAAAT
GTTGAATACTCATACTCTTCCTTTTTCAATATTATTGAAGCATTTATCAGGGTTATTGTCTCATGAGCGG
ATACATATTTGAATGTATTTAGAAAAATAAACAAATAGGGGTTCCGCGCACATTTCCCCGAAAAGTGCCA
C
Features (pLannotate 1.2.2; 28 found; start..end, strand, type, name):
     30..458     -  rep_origin     f1 ori (sequence partly withheld): f1 bacteriophage origin of replication; arrow indicates direction of (+) strand synthesis
    463..618     -  CDS            lacZα (fragment): LacZα fragment of β-galactosidase; lacZ fragment
    626..644     +  promoter       T7 promoter: promoter for bacteriophage T7 RNA polymerase
    658..958     +  enhancer       CMV enhancer: human cytomegalovirus immediate early enhancer
    959..1158    +  promoter       CMV promoter: human cytomegalovirus (CMV) immediate early promoter
   1176..1356    +  LTR            5' LTR (truncated): truncated 5' long terminal repeat (LTR) from HIV-1
   1403..1528    +  misc_feature   HIV-1 Ψ: packaging signal of human immunodeficiency virus type 1
   1512..1850    +  CDS            HIV-1 gag (fragment): gag protein from human immunodeficiency virus 1; gag
   2027..2260    +  misc_feature   RRE: The Rev response element (RRE) of HIV-1 allows for Rev-dependent mRNA export from the nucleus to the cytoplasm.
   2637..2737    +  CDS            Rev (fragment): human immunodeficiency virus 1 (HIV-1) Rev protein; rev; enhances nuclear export of unspliced and incompletely spliced viral mRNAs
   2787..2904    +  misc_feature   cPPT/CTS: central polypurine tract and central termination sequence of HIV-1
   2979..3219    +  promoter       U6 promoter: RNA polymerase III promoter for human U6 snRNA
   3265..3332    +  misc_RNA       tracrRNA (fragment): trans-activating CRISPR RNA for the Streptococcus pyogenes CRISPR/Cas9 system
   3355..3854    +  promoter       PGK promoter: mouse phosphoglycerate kinase 1 promoter
   3894..4490    +  CDS            PuroR (fragment): puromycin N-acetyltransferase; pac from Streptomyces; confers resistance to puromycin
   4563..5261    +  CDS            TagBFP: TagBFP is a basic (constitutively fluorescent) blue fluorescent protein published in 2008, derived from Entacmaea quadricolor. It is reported to be a very rapidly-maturing monomer with very low acid sensitivity.
   5273..5859    +  misc_feature   WPRE: woodchuck hepatitis virus posttranscriptional regulatory element
   5853..5999    +  CDS            nef (fragment): NEF_HV1LA - Experimental evidence at protein level: Swiss-Prot protein existence level 1. Extracellular Nef protein targets CD4(+) T-lymphocytes for apoptosis by interacting with CXCR4 surface receptors. From Human immunodeficiency virus type 1 group M subtype B (isolate Lai) (HIV-1).
   6007..6185    +  LTR            5' LTR (truncated): truncated 5' long terminal repeat (LTR) from HIV-1
   6211..6322    +  polyA_signal   bGH poly(A) signal: bovine growth hormone polyadenylation signal
   6461..6479    -  promoter       T3 promoter: promoter for bacteriophage T3 RNA polymerase
   6524..6540    -  protein_bind   lac operator: The lac repressor binds to the lac operator to inhibit transcription in E. coli. This inhibition can be relieved by adding lactose or isopropyl-β-D-thiogalactopyranoside (IPTG). lac repressor encoded by lacI
   6548..6578    -  promoter       lac promoter: promoter for the E. coli lac operon
   6593..6614    -  protein_bind   CAP binding site: CAP binding activates transcription in the presence of cAMP. E. coli catabolite activator protein
   6627..6719    -  CDS            lacI (fragment): lac repressor; lacI; The lac repressor binds to the lac operator to inhibit transcription in E. coli. This inhibition can be relieved by adding lactose or isopropyl-β-D-thiogalactopyranoside (IPTG).
   6902..7490    -  rep_origin     ori: high-copy-number ColE1/pMB1/pBR322/pUC origin of replication
   7661..8521    -  CDS            AmpR: β-lactamase; bla; confers resistance to ampicillin, carbenicillin, and related antibiotics
   8522..8626    -  promoter       AmpR promoter: bla
