>Addgene plasmid #117143 | pKLV2-U6(gDmap1 v4)-PGK-Puro-BFP | addgene full sequence | sequence record 233228 | Addgene NGS Result
CAATGGGTGGAGTATTTACGGTAAACTGCCCACTTGGCAGTACATCAAGTGTATCATATGCCAAGTACGC
CCCCTATTGACGTCAATGACGGTAAATGGCCCGCCTGGCATTATGCCCAGTACATGACCTTATGGGACTT
TCCTACTTGGCAGTACATCTACGTATTAGTCATCGCTATTACCATGGTGATGCGGTTTTGGCAGTACATC
AATGGGCGTGGATAGCGGTTTGACTCACGGGGATTTCCAAGTCTCCACCCCATTGACGTCAATGGGAGTT
TGTTTTGGCACCAAAATCAACGGGACTTTCCAAAATGTCGTAACAACTCCGCCCCATTGACGCAAATGGG
CGGTAGGCGTGTACGGTGGGAGGTCTATATAAGCAGCGCGTTTTGCCTGTACTGGGTCTCTCTGGTTAGA
CCAGATCTGAGCCTGGGAGCTCTCTGGCTAACTAGGGAACCCACTGCTTAAGCCTCAATAAAGCTTGCCT
TGAGTGCTTCAAGTAGTGTGTGCCCGTCTGTTGTGTGACTCTGGTAACTAGAGATCCCTCAGACCCTTTT
AGTCAGTGTGGAAAATCTCTAGCAGTGGCGCCCGAACAGGGACTTGAAAGCGAAAGGGAAACCAGAGGAG
CTCTCTCGACGCAGGACTCGGCTTGCTGAAGCGCGCACGGCAAGAGGCGAGGGGCGGCGACTGGTGAGTA
CGCCAAAAATTTTGACTAGCGGAGGCTAGAAGGAGAGAGATGGGTGCGAGAGCGTCAGTATTAAGCGGGG
GAGAATTAGATCGCGATGGGAAAAAATTCGGTTAAGGCCAGGGGGAAAGAAAAAATATAAATTAAAACAT
ATAGTATGGGCAAGCAGGGAGCTAGAACGATTCGCAGTTAATCCTGGCCTGTTAGAAACATCAGAAGGCT
GTAGACAAATACTGGGACAGCTACAACCATCCCTTCAGACAGGATCAGAAGAACTTAGATCATTATATAA
TACAGTAGCAACCCTCTATTGTGTGCATCAAAGGATAGAGATAAAAGACACCAAGGAAGCTTTAGACAAG
ATAGAGGAAGAGCAAAACAAAAGTAAGACCACCGCACAGCAAGCGGCCGGCCGCGCTGATCTTCAGACCT
GGAGGAGGAGATATGAGGGACAATTGGAGAAGTGAATTATATAAATATAAAGTAGTAAAAATTGAACCAT
TAGGAGTAGCACCCACCAAGGCAAAGAGAAGAGTGGTGCAGAGAGAAAAAAGAGCAGTGGGAATAGGAGC
TTTGTTCCTTGGGTTCTTGGGAGCAGCAGGAAGCACTATGGGCGCAGCGTCAATGACGCTGACGGTACAG
GCCAGACAATTATTGTCTGGTATAGTGCAGCAGCAGAACAATTTGCTGAGGGCTATTGAGGCGCAACAGC
ATCTGTTGCAACTCACAGTCTGGGGCATCAAGCAGCTCCAGGCAAGAATCCTGGCTGTGGAAAGATACCT
AAAGGATCAACAGCTCCTGGGGATTTGGGGTTGCTCTGGAAAACTCATTTGCACCACTGCTGTGCCTTGG
AATGCTAGTTGGAGTAATAAATCTCTGGAACAGATTTGGAATCACACGACCTGGATGGAGTGGGACAGAG
AAATTAACAATTACACAAGCTTAATACACTCCTTAATTGAAGAATCGCAAAACCAGCAAGAAAAGAATGA
ACAAGAATTATTGGAATTAGATAAATGGGCAAGTTTGTGGAATTGGTTTAACATAACAAATTGGCTGTGG
TATATAAAATTATTCATAATGATAGTAGGAGGCTTGGTAGGTTTAAGAATAGTTTTTGCTGTACTTTCTA
TAGTGAATAGAGTTAGGCAGGGATATTCACCATTATCGTTTCAGACCCACCTCCCAACCCCGAGGGGACC
CGACAGGCCCGAAGGAATAGAAGAAGAAGGTGGAGAGAGAGACAGAGACAGATCCATTCGATTAGTGAAC
GGATCGGCACTGCGTGCGCCAATTCTGCAGACAAATGGCAGTATTCATCCACAATTTTAAAAGAAAAGGG
GGGATTGGGGGGTACAGTGCAGGGGAAAGAATAGTAGACATAATAGCAACAGACATACAAACTAAAGAAT
TACAAAAACAAATTACAAAAATTCAAAATTTTCGGGTTTATTACAGGGACAGCAGAGATCCAGTTTGGTT
AGTACCGGGCCCTACGCGTCCAAGGTCGGGCAGGAAGAGGGCCTATTTCCCATGATTCCTTCATATTTGC
ATATACGATACAAGGCTGTTAGAGAGATAATTAGAATTAATTTGACTGTAAACACAAAGATATTAGTACA
AAATACGTGACGTAGAAAGTAATAATTTCTTGGGTAGTTTGCAGTTTTAAAATTATGTTTTAAAATGGAC
TATCATATGCTTACCGTAACTTGAAAGTATTTCGATTTCTTGGCTTTATATATCTTGTGGAAAGGACGAA
ACACCGTCGAGCTGGGTTAGTAAAGTTTAAGAGCTATGCTGGAAACAGCATAGCAAGTTTAAATAAGGCT
AGTCCGTTATCAACTTGAAAAAGTGGCACCGAGTCGGTGCTTTTTTTGGATCCAATTCTACCGGGTAGGG
GAGGCGCTTTTCCCAAGGCAGTCTGGAGCATGCGCTTTAGCAGCCCCGCTGGGCACTTGGCGCTACACAA
GTGGCCTCTGGCCTCGCACACATTCCACATCCACCGGTAGGCGCCAACCGGCTCCGTTCTTTGGTGGCCC
CTTCGCGCCACCTTCTACTCCTCCCCTAGTCAGGAAGTTCCCCCCCGCCCCGCAGCTCGCGTCGTGCAGG
ACGTGACAAATGGAAGTAGCACGTCTCACTAGTCTCGTGCAGATGGACAGCACCGCTGAGCAATGGAAGC
GGGTAGGCCTTTGGGGCAGCGGCCAATAGCAGCTTTGCTCCTTCGCTTTCTGGGCTCAGAGGCTGGGAAG
GGGTGGGTCCGGGGGCGGGCTCAGGGGCGGGCTCAGGGGCGGGGCGGGCGCCCGAAGGTCCTCCGGAGGC
CCGGCATTCTGCACGCTTCAAAAGCGCACGTCTGCCGCGCTGTTCTCCTCTTCCTCATCTCCGGGCCTTT
CGACCTGCATCCATCTAGATCTCGAGCAGCTGAAGCTTACCATGACCGAGTACAAGCCCACGGTGCGCCT
CGCCACCCGCGACGACGTCCCCAGGGCCGTACGCACCCTCGCCGCCGCGTTCGCCGACTACCCCGCCACG
CGCCACACCGTCGATCCGGACCGCCACATCGAGCGGGTCACCGAGCTGCAAGAACTCTTCCTCACGCGCG
TCGGGCTCGACATCGGCAAGGTGTGGGTCGCGGACGACGGCGCCGCGGTGGCGGTCTGGACCACGCCGGA
GAGCGTCGAAGCGGGGGCGGTGTTCGCCGAGATCGGCCCGCGCATGGCCGAGTTGAGCGGTTCCCGGCTG
GCCGCGCAGCAACAGATGGAAGGCCTCCTGGCGCCGCACCGGCCCAAGGAGCCCGCGTGGTTCCTGGCCA
CCGTCGGCGTCTCGCCCGACCACCAGGGCAAGGGTCTGGGCAGCGCCGTCGTGCTCCCCGGAGTGGAGGC
GGCCGAGCGCGCCGGGGTGCCCGCCTTCCTGGAGACCTCCGCGCCCCGCAACCTCCCCTTCTACGAGCGG
CTCGGCTTCACCGTCACCGCCGACGTCGAGGTGCCCGAAGGACCGCGCACCTGGTGCATGACCCGCAAGC
CCGGTGCCGGCGGCGGGTCCGGAGGAGAGGGCAGAGGAAGTCTCCTAACATGCGGTGACGTGGAGGAGAA
TCCTGGCCCAATGAGCGAGCTGATTAAGGAGAACATGCACATGAAGCTGTACATGGAGGGCACCGTGGAC
AACCATCACTTCAAGTGCACATCCGAGGGCGAAGGCAAGCCCTACGAGGGCACCCAGACCATGAGAATCA
AGGTGGTCGAGGGCGGCCCTCTCCCCTTCGCCTTCGACATCCTGGCTACTAGCTTCCTCTACGGCAGCAA
GACCTTCATCAACCACACCCAGGGCATCCCCGACTTCTTCAAGCAGTCCTTCCCTGAGGGCTTCACATGG
GAGAGAGTCACCACATACGAGGACGGGGGCGTGCTGACCGCTACCCAGGACACCAGCCTCCAGGACGGCT
GCCTCATCTACAACGTCAAGATCAGAGGGGTGAACTTCACATCCAACGGCCCTGTGATGCAGAAGAAAAC
ACTCGGCTGGGAGGCCTTCACCGAGACGCTGTACCCCGCTGACGGCGGCCTGGAAGGCAGAAACGACATG
GCCCTGAAGCTCGTGGGCGGGAGCCATCTGATCGCAAACATCAAGACCACATATAGATCCAAGAAACCCG
CTAAGAACCTCAAGATGCCTGGCGTCTACTATGTGGACTACAGACTGGAAAGAATCAAGGAGGCCAACAA
CGAGACCTACGTCGAGCAGCACGAGGTGGCAGTGGCCAGATACTGCGACCTCCCTAGCAAACTGGGGCAC
AAGCTTAATTGAGCGGCCGCTCAACCTCTGGATTACAAAATTTGTGAAAGATTGACTGGTATTCTTAACT
ATGTTGCTCCTTTTACGCTATGTGGATACGCTGCTTTAATGCCTTTGTATCATGCTATTGCTTCCCGTAT
GGCTTTCATTTTCTCCTCCTTGTATAAATCCTGGTTGCTGTCTCTTTATGAGGAGTTGTGGCCCGTTGTC
AGGCAACGTGGCGTGGTGTGCACTGTGTTTGCTGACGCAACCCCCACTGGTTGGGGCATTGCCACCACCT
GTCAGCTCCTTTCCGGGACTTTCGCTTTCCCCCTCCCTATTGCCACGGCGGAACTCATCGCCGCCTGCCT
TGCCCGCTGCTGGACAGGGGCTCGGCTGTTGGGCACTGACAATTCCGTGGTGTTGTCGGGGAAATCATCG
TCCTTTCCTTGGCTGCTCGCCTGTGTTGCCACCTGGATTCTGCGCGGGACGTCCTTCTGCTACGTCCCTT
CGGCCCTCAATCCAGCGGACCTTCCTTCCCGCGGCCTGCTGCCGGCTCTGCGGCCTCTTCCGCGTCTACG
CCTTCGCCCTCAGACGAGTCGGATCTCCCTTTGGGCCGCCTCCCCGCAGGTACCTTTAAGACCAATGACT
TACAAGGCAGCTGTAGATCTTAGCCACTTTTTAAAAGAAAAGGGGGGACTGGAAGGGCTAATTCACTCCC
AAAGAAGTCAAGATCTGCTTTTTGCCTGTACTGGGTCTCTCTGGTTAGACCAGAGTCTCTCTGGTTAGAC
CAGATCTGAGCCTGGGAGCTCTCTGGCTAACTAGGGAACCCACTGCTTAAGCCTCAATAAAGCTTGCCTT
GAGTGCTTCAAGTAGTGTGTGCCCGTCTGTTGTGTGACTCTGGTAACTAGAGATCCCTCAGACCCTTTTA
GTCAGTGTGGAAAATCTCTAGCAGTTTAAACCCGCTGATCAGCCTCGACTGTGCCTTCTAGTTGCCAGCC
ATCTGTTGTTTGCCCCTCCCCCGTGCCTTCCTTGACCCTGGAAGGTGCCACTCCCACTGTCCTTTCCTAA
TAAAATGAGGAAATTGCATCGCATTGTCTGAGTAGGTGTCATTCTATTCTGGGGGGTGGGGTGGGGCAGG
ACAGCAAGGGGGAGGATTGGGAAGTCAATAGCAGGCATGCTGGGGATGCGGTGGGCTCTATGGGCGGCCG
TTAATTAAGCTTTTGTTCCCTTTAGTGAGGGTTAATTGCGCGCTTGGCGTAATCATGGTCATAGCTGTTT
CCTGTGTGAAATTGTTATCCGCTCACAATTCCACACAACATACGAGCCGGGAGCATAAAGTGTAAAGCCT
GGGGTGCCTAATGAGTGAGCTAACTCACATTAATTGCGTTGCGCTCACTGCCCGCTTTCCAGTCGGGAAA
CCTGTCGTGCCAGCTGCATTAATGAATCGGCCAACGCGCGGGGAGAGGCGGTTTGCGTATTGGGCGCTCT
TCCGCTTCCTCGCTCACTGACTCGCTGCGCTCGGTCGTTCGGCTGCGGCGAGCGGTATCAGCTCACTCAA
AGGCGGTAATACGGTTATCCACAGAATCAGGGGATAACGCAGGAAAGAACATGTGAGCAAAAGGCCAGCA
AAAGGCCAGGAACCGTAAAAAGGCCGCGTTGCTGGCGTTTTTCCATAGGCTCCGCCCCCCTGACGAGCAT
CACAAAAATCGACGCTCAAGTCAGAGGTGGCGAAACCCGACAGGACTATAAAGATACCAGGCGTTTCCCC
CTGGAAGCTCCCTCGTGCGCTCTCCTGTTCCGACCCTGCCGCTTACCGGATACCTGTCCGCCTTTCTCCC
TTCGGGAAGCGTGGCGCTTTCTCATAGCTCACGCTGTAGGTATCTCAGTTCGGTGTAGGTCGTTCGCTCC
AAGCTGGGCTGTGTGCACGAACCCCCCGTTCAGCCCGACCGCTGCGCCTTATCCGGTAACTATCGTCTTG
AGTCCAACCCGGTAAGACACGACTTATCGCCACTGGCAGCAGCCACTGGTAACAGGATTAGCAGAGCGAG
GTATGTAGGCGGTGCTACAGAGTTCTTGAAGTGGTGGCCTAACTACGGCTACACTAGAAGAACAGTATTT
GGTATCTGCGCTCTGCTGAAGCCAGTTACCTTCGGAAAAAGAGTTGGTAGCTCTTGATCCGGCAAACAAA
CCACCGCTGGTAGCGGTGGTTTTTTTGTTTGCAAGCAGCAGATTACGCGCAGAAAAAAAGGATCTCAAGA
AGATCCTTTGATCTTTTCTACGGGGTCTGACGCTCAGTGGAACGAAAACTCACGTTAAGGGATTTTGGTC
ATGAGATTATCAAAAAGGATCTTCACCTAGATCCTTTTAAATTAAAAATGAAGTTTTAAATCAATCTAAA
GTATATATGAGTAAACTTGGTCTGACAGTTACCAATGCTTAATCAGTGAGGCACCTATCTCAGCGATCTG
TCTATTTCGTTCATCCATAGTTGCCTGACTCCCCGTCGTGTAGATAACTACGATACGGGAGGGCTTACCA
TCTGGCCCCAGTGCTGCAATGATACCGCGAGACCCACGCTCACCGGCTCCAGATTTATCAGCAATAAACC
AGCCAGCCGGAAGGGCCGAGCGCAGAAGTGGTCCTGCAACTTTATCCGCCTCCATCCAGTCTATTAATTG
TTGCCGGGAAGCTAGAGTAAGTAGTTCGCCAGTTAATAGTTTGCGCAACGTTGTTGCCATTGCTACAGGC
ATCGTGGTGTCACGCTCGTCGTTTGGTATGGCTTCATTCAGCTCCGGTTCCCAACGATCAAGGCGAGTTA
CATGATCCCCCATGTTGTGCAAAAAAGCGGTTAGCTCCTTCGGTCCTCCGATCGTTGTCAGAAGTAAGTT
GGCCGCAGTGTTATCACTCATGGTTATGGCAGCACTGCATAATTCTCTTACTGTCATGCCATCCGTAAGA
TGCTTTTCTGTGACTGGTGAGTACTCAACCAAGTCATTCTGAGAATAGTGTATGCGGCGACCGAGTTGCT
CTTGCCCGGCGTCAATACGGGATAATACCGCGCCACATAGCAGAACTTTAAAAGTGCTCATCATTGGAAA
ACGTTCTTCGGGGCGAAAACTCTCAAGGATCTTACCGCTGTTGAGATCCAGTTCGATGTAACCCACTCGT
GCACCCAACTGATCTTCAGCATCTTTTACTTTCACCAGCGTTTCTGGGTGAGCAAAAACAGGAAGGCAAA
ATGCCGCAAAAAAGGGAATAAGGGCGACACGGAAATGTTGAATACTCATACTCTTCCTTTTTCAATATTA
TTGAAGCATTTATCAGGGTTATTGTCTCATGAGCGGATACATATTTGAATGTATTTAGAAAAATAAACAA
ATAGGGGTTCCGCGCACATTTCCCCGAAAAGTGCCACCTAAATTGTAAGCGTTAATATTTTGTTAAAATT
CGCGTTAAATTTTTGTTAAATCAGCTCATTTTTTAACCAATAGGCCGAAATCGGCAAAATCCCTTATAAA
TCAAAAGAATAGACCGAGATAGGGT
[37 nt withheld, positions 8006-8042]
AAAGAACGTGGACTCCAACGTCAAAGG
[49 nt withheld, positions 8070-8118]
T
[91 nt withheld, positions 8120-8210]
G
[124 nt withheld, positions 8212-8335]
CCCATTCGCCATTCAGGCTGCGCAACTGTTGGGAAGGGCGATCGGTGCGGGCCTCTTCGCTATTACGCCA
GCTGGCGAAAGGGGGATGTGCTGCAAGGCGATTAAGTTGGGTAACGCCAGGGTTTTCCCAGTCACGACGT
TGTAAAACGACGGCCAGTGAGCGCGCGTAATACGACTCACTATAGGGCGAATTGACTAGTACATAACTTA
CGGTAAATGGCCCGCCTGGCTGACCGCCCAACGACCCCCGCCCATTGACGTCAATAATGACGTATGTTCC
CATAGTAACGCCAATAGGGACTTTCCATTGACGT
Features (pLannotate 1.2.2; 28 found; start..end, strand, type, name):
    187..386     +  promoter       CMV promoter: human cytomegalovirus (CMV) immediate early promoter
    404..584     +  LTR            5' LTR (truncated): truncated 5' long terminal repeat (LTR) from HIV-1
    631..756     +  misc_feature   HIV-1 Ψ: packaging signal of human immunodeficiency virus type 1
    740..1078    +  CDS            HIV-1 gag (fragment): gag protein from human immunodeficiency virus 1; gag
   1255..1488    +  misc_feature   RRE: The Rev response element (RRE) of HIV-1 allows for Rev-dependent mRNA export from the nucleus to the cytoplasm.
   1865..1965    +  CDS            Rev (fragment): human immunodeficiency virus 1 (HIV-1) Rev protein; rev; enhances nuclear export of unspliced and incompletely spliced viral mRNAs
   2015..2132    +  misc_feature   cPPT/CTS: central polypurine tract and central termination sequence of HIV-1
   2207..2447    +  promoter       U6 promoter: RNA polymerase III promoter for human U6 snRNA
   2493..2560    +  misc_RNA       tracrRNA (fragment): trans-activating CRISPR RNA for the Streptococcus pyogenes CRISPR/Cas9 system
   2583..3082    +  promoter       PGK promoter: mouse phosphoglycerate kinase 1 promoter
   3122..3718    +  CDS            PuroR (fragment): puromycin N-acetyltransferase; pac from Streptomyces; confers resistance to puromycin
   3791..4489    +  CDS            TagBFP: TagBFP is a basic (constitutively fluorescent) blue fluorescent protein published in 2008, derived from Entacmaea quadricolor. It is reported to be a very rapidly-maturing monomer with very low acid sensitivity.
   4501..5087    +  misc_feature   WPRE: woodchuck hepatitis virus posttranscriptional regulatory element
   5081..5227    +  CDS            nef (fragment): NEF_HV1LA - Experimental evidence at protein level: Swiss-Prot protein existence level 1. Extracellular Nef protein targets CD4(+) T-lymphocytes for apoptosis by interacting with CXCR4 surface receptors. From Human immunodeficiency virus type 1 group M subtype B (isolate Lai) (HIV-1).
   5235..5413    +  LTR            5' LTR (truncated): truncated 5' long terminal repeat (LTR) from HIV-1
   5439..5550    +  polyA_signal   bGH poly(A) signal: bovine growth hormone polyadenylation signal
   5689..5707    -  promoter       T3 promoter: promoter for bacteriophage T3 RNA polymerase
   5752..5768    -  protein_bind   lac operator: The lac repressor binds to the lac operator to inhibit transcription in E. coli. This inhibition can be relieved by adding lactose or isopropyl-β-D-thiogalactopyranoside (IPTG). lac repressor encoded by lacI
   5776..5806    -  promoter       lac promoter: promoter for the E. coli lac operon
   5821..5842    -  protein_bind   CAP binding site: CAP binding activates transcription in the presence of cAMP. E. coli catabolite activator protein
   5855..5947    -  CDS            lacI (fragment): lac repressor; lacI; The lac repressor binds to the lac operator to inhibit transcription in E. coli. This inhibition can be relieved by adding lactose or isopropyl-β-D-thiogalactopyranoside (IPTG).
   6130..6718    -  rep_origin     ori: high-copy-number ColE1/pMB1/pBR322/pUC origin of replication
   6889..7749    -  CDS            AmpR: β-lactamase; bla; confers resistance to ampicillin, carbenicillin, and related antibiotics
   7750..7854    -  promoter       AmpR promoter: bla
   7907..8335    -  rep_origin     f1 ori (sequence partly withheld): f1 bacteriophage origin of replication; arrow indicates direction of (+) strand synthesis
   8340..8495    -  CDS            lacZα (fragment): LacZα fragment of β-galactosidase; lacZ fragment
   8503..8521    +  promoter       T7 promoter: promoter for bacteriophage T7 RNA polymerase
   8535..186     +  enhancer       CMV enhancer (across the origin): human cytomegalovirus immediate early enhancer
