[The description below was written by a language model from this plasmid's Addgene catalogue record and pLannotate feature annotations shown in this document.]
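Description:
pKLV2-U6(gDmap1 v4)-PGK-Puro-BFP is a lentiviral CRISPR guide-RNA expression plasmid built on the pKLV2-U6gRNA5(BbsI)-PGKpuro2ABFP-W backbone. It carries a 19-nt synthetic guide against Dmap1, cloned into the BbsI sites, which were destroyed in the process. The plasmid is propagated in E. coli through a high-copy ColE1/pUC-type origin with ampicillin selection (AmpR), and it also contains an f1 origin and remnants of a lac/T7/T3 cloning region. Two 8,649-nt sequence records, one from the depositor and one from repository sequencing, give the same 28 annotated features and differ only in their start coordinate.

The viral portion has a CMV enhancer/promoter fused to a truncated HIV-1 5' LTR, which drives genomic RNA production in packaging cells. This is followed by the Ψ packaging signal with a gag fragment, the RRE for Rev-dependent nuclear export, and the cPPT/CTS. A second truncated LTR and a bGH polyadenylation signal close the transfer cassette.

Between these elements, a human U6 RNA polymerase III promoter transcribes the Dmap1 spacer joined to a Streptococcus pyogenes Cas9 scaffold, annotated as a tracrRNA fragment. A mouse PGK promoter then drives puromycin N-acetyltransferase and TagBFP; the backbone name indicates the two are linked by a 2A peptide, although no 2A feature is annotated. A WPRE enhances transcript expression. The record notes that a BbsI site within the WPRE was deleted and that the BFP is modified.

No Cas9 is encoded, so the nuclease must be supplied separately. Transduced cells can be selected with puromycin or tracked by blue fluorescence. The construct serves to knock out Dmap1, and the associated study examined it as a regulator of chemically induced reprogramming and differentiation of cardiac progenitors.
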