Addgene plasmid #117143: pKLV2-U6(gDmap1 v4)-PGK-Puro-BFP
Purpose: Express gRNA vs Dmap1
Depositing lab: Kosuke Yusa. Depositing organization: Wellcome Sanger Institute. Publication: CRISPR-KO screen identifies Dmap1 as a regulator of chemically-induced reprogramming and differentiation of cardiac progenitors. Yu JSL, Palano G, Lim C, Moggio A, Drowley L, Plowright AT, Bohlooly-Y M, Rosen BS, Hansson EM, Wang QD, Yusa K. Stem Cells. 2019 Apr 1. doi: 10.1002/stem.3012. PubMed 30932271.
Backbone
  Vector backbone: pKLV2-U6gRNA5(BbsI)-PGKpuro2ABFP-W (Addgene: 67974)
  Backbone size w/o insert (bp): 8629
  Vector type: Lentiviral, CRISPR
Growth in bacteria
  Bacterial resistance: Ampicillin, 100 μg/mL
  Growth temperature: 30°C
  Growth strain: NEB Stable
  Copy number: High Copy
Gene/Insert
  Gene/Insert name: gDmap1 v4
  gRNA/shRNA sequence: GTCGAGCTGGGTTAGTAAA
  Species: Synthetic
  Insert size (bp): 19
  Mutation: Deleted BbsI site within WPRE, modified BFP
  Entrez Gene: Dmap1 (a.k.a. 1500016M21Rik, DNMAP1, DNMTAP1, Dmtap1, mKIAA1425)
  Promoter: human U6 promoter, mouse PGK promoter
  Cloning method: Restriction Enzyme; 5′ cloning site BbsI (destroyed during cloning); 3′ cloning site BbsI (destroyed during cloning)
Terms and licenses: Academic/Nonprofit Terms; Industry Terms: Not Available to Industry
How to cite: pKLV2-U6(gDmap1 v4)-PGK-Puro-BFP was a gift from Kosuke Yusa (Addgene plasmid # 117143 ; http://n2t.net/addgene:117143 ; RRID:Addgene_117143)
